Addgene plasmid #143397: TFORF0346
Purpose: Lentiviral vector for overexpressing transcription factor ORFs with unique 24-bp barcodes. Barcodes facilitate identification of transcription factors in pooled screens.
Depositing lab: Feng Zhang. Depositing organization: Broad Institute. Publication: A transcription factor atlas of directed differentiation. Joung J, Ma S, Tay T, Geiger-Schuller KR, Kirchgatterer PC, Verdine VK, Guo B, Arias-Garcia MA, Allen WE, Singh A, Kuksenko O, Abudayyeh OO, Gootenberg JS, Fu Z, Macrae RK, Buenrostro JD, Regev A, Zhang F. Cell. 2023 Jan 5;186(1):209-229.e26. doi: 10.1016/j.cell.2022.11.026. PubMed 36608654.
Backbone
  Vector backbone: pLX_TRC317
  Backbone manufacturer: Broad Institute Genetic Perturbation Platform
  Backbone size w/o insert (bp): 8264
  Vector type: Mammalian Expression, Lentiviral
  Selectable markers: Puromycin
Growth in bacteria
  Bacterial resistance: Ampicillin, 100 μg/mL
  Growth temperature: 37°C
  Growth strain: NEB Stable
  Copy number: High Copy
Gene/Insert
  Gene/Insert name: MYT1L
  Species: H. sapiens (human)
  Insert size (bp): 3662
  Entrez Gene: MYT1L (a.k.a. MRD39, NZF1, ZC2H2C2, ZC2HC4B, myT1-L)
  Promoter: EF1a
  Cloning method: Unknown
  Sequencing primers: 5′ GGGTGGAGACTGAAGTTAGGCCAG; 3′ CACATAGCGTAAAAGGAGCAACATAG
Terms and licenses: Academic/Nonprofit Terms; Industry Terms: Not Available to Industry
Depositor comments: NM_001303052,XM_017003609,XM_017003610,ENST00000399161 . The transcription factor ORF portion of this plasmid was synthesized by Genewiz. Please test multiple small colonies in case of plasmid recombination. To make this collection available in a timely manner, a portion of this collection was not fully sequenced by Addgene. If an Addgene verified full plasmid sequence is not available, please contact us prior to placing an order to request the full sequence.
How to cite: TFORF0346 was a gift from Feng Zhang (Addgene plasmid # 143397 ; http://n2t.net/addgene:143397 ; RRID:Addgene_143397)
