[The description below was written by a language model from this plasmid's Addgene catalogue record and pLannotate feature annotations shown in this document.]
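Description:
TFORF0346 is a third-generation-style, self-inactivating lentiviral expression plasmid built on the pLX_TRC317 backbone, carrying the human transcription factor MYT1L as its open reading frame. It belongs to a barcoded transcription factor ORF collection in which each construct pairs one ORF with a unique 24-bp barcode, so that the factor a cell received can be identified by sequencing in pooled overexpression screens, such as screens for directed differentiation. In bacteria the roughly 11.9 kb plasmid is maintained through a high-copy ColE1/pUC-type origin and ampicillin resistance (AmpR). An f1 origin and remnants of lac, T3 and T7 cloning-vector sequence are also present. The depositor warns that the plasmid can recombine, which is common for LTR-containing vectors.

The viral genome is transcribed from an RSV promoter fused to a truncated HIV-1 5' LTR, followed by the Ψ packaging signal with a gag fragment and the RRE for Rev-dependent export. Downstream, an SV40 early promoter/origin region drives puromycin N-acetyltransferase for selecting transduced mammalian cells, and a cPPT/CTS element aids nuclear import of the reverse-transcribed genome. The EF-1α promoter then drives constitutive expression of the MYT1L coding sequence, with WPRE enhancing transcript stability and expression. The cassette ends at the ΔU3 3' LTR, whose deletion inactivates LTR promoter activity after integration, with an SV40 polyadenylation signal beyond it. A short sequence between the ORF and WPRE is annotated as a U6 promoter fragment. The barcode itself is not annotated, so the record does not give its position. No epitope tag or fluorescent reporter is annotated.
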