Features (pLannotate 1.2.2; 31 found; start..end, strand, type, name):
      1..1179    +  promoter       EF-1α promoter: strong constitutive promoter for human elongation factor EF-1α
   1196..4753    +  CDS            MYT1L: MYT1L_HUMAN - Also known as KIAA1106 From Homo sapiens (Human).
   4769..4822    +  promoter       U6 promoter (fragment): RNA polymerase III promoter for human U6 snRNA
   4864..5452    +  misc_feature   WPRE: woodchuck hepatitis virus posttranscriptional regulatory element
   5503..5522    +  misc_feature   cPPT/CTS (fragment): central polypurine tract and central termination sequence of HIV-1
   5524..5757    +  LTR            3' LTR (ΔU3): self-inactivating 3' long terminal repeat (LTR) from HIV-1
   5835..5956    +  polyA_signal   SV40 poly(A) signal: SV40 polyadenylation signal
   5996..6131    +  rep_origin     SV40 ori: SV40 origin of replication
   6152..6170    -  promoter       T7 promoter: promoter for bacteriophage T7 RNA polymerase
   6178..6333    +  CDS            lacZα (fragment): LacZα fragment of β-galactosidase; lacZ fragment
   6338..6766    +  rep_origin     f1 ori (sequence partly withheld): f1 bacteriophage origin of replication; arrow indicates direction of (+) strand synthesis
   6819..6923    +  promoter       AmpR promoter: bla
   6924..7784    +  CDS            AmpR: β-lactamase; bla; confers resistance to ampicillin, carbenicillin, and related antibiotics
   7955..8543    +  rep_origin     ori: high-copy-number ColE1/pMB1/pBR322/pUC origin of replication
   8726..8818    +  CDS            lacI (fragment): lac repressor; lacI; The lac repressor binds to the lac operator to inhibit transcription in E. coli. This inhibition can be relieved by adding lactose or isopropyl-β-D-thiogalactopyranoside (IPTG).
   8831..8852    +  protein_bind   CAP binding site: CAP binding activates transcription in the presence of cAMP. E. coli catabolite activator protein
   8867..8897    +  promoter       lac promoter: promoter for the E. coli lac operon
   8901..8923    +  protein_bind   lac operator (fragment): The lac repressor binds to the lac operator to inhibit transcription in E. coli. This inhibition can be relieved by adding lactose or isopropyl-β-D-thiogalactopyranoside (IPTG). lac repressor encoded by lacI
   8966..8984    +  promoter       T3 promoter: promoter for bacteriophage T3 RNA polymerase
   9012..9238    +  promoter       RSV promoter: Rous sarcoma virus enhancer/promoter
   9239..9419    +  LTR            5' LTR (truncated): truncated 5' long terminal repeat (LTR) from HIV-1
   9466..9591    +  misc_feature   HIV-1 Ψ: packaging signal of human immunodeficiency virus type 1
   9575..9938    +  CDS            HIV-1 gag (fragment): gag protein from human immunodeficiency virus 1; gag
  10084..10317   +  misc_feature   RRE: The Rev response element (RRE) of HIV-1 allows for Rev-dependent mRNA export from the nucleus to the cytoplasm.
  10694..10720   +  CDS            Rev (fragment): human immunodeficiency virus 1 (HIV-1) Rev protein; rev; enhances nuclear export of unspliced and incompletely spliced viral mRNAs
  10727..10750   +  promoter       SV40 promoter (fragment): SV40 early promoter
  10751..10822   +  promoter       SV40 promoter (fragment): SV40 enhancer and early promoter
  10846..10981   +  rep_origin     SV40 ori: SV40 origin of replication
  11027..11623   +  CDS            PuroR (fragment): puromycin N-acetyltransferase; pac from Streptomyces; confers resistance to puromycin
  11672..11789   +  misc_feature   cPPT/CTS: central polypurine tract and central termination sequence of HIV-1
  11854..11920   +  CDS            small t antigen (fragment): SV40 (simian virus 40) small t antigen
>Addgene plasmid #143397 | TFORF0346 | addgene full sequence | sequence record 353509 | Addgene NGS Result
GGCTCCGGTGCCCGTCAGTGGGCAGAGCGCACATCGCCCACAGTCCCCGAGAAGTTGGGGGGAGGGGTCG
GCAATTGAACCGGTGCCTAGAGAAGGTGGCGCGGGGTAAACTGGGAAAGTGATGTCGTGTACTGGCTCCG
CCTTTTTCCCGAGGGTGGGGGAGAACCGTATATAAGTGCAGTAGTCGCCGTGAACGTTCTTTTTCGCAAC
GGGTTTGCCGCCAGAACACAGGTAAGTGCCGTGTGTGGTTCCCGCGGGCCTGGCCTCTTTACGGGTTATG
GCCCTTGCGTGCCTTGAATTACTTCCACCTGGCTGCAGTACGTGATTCTTGATCCCGAGCTTCGGGTTGG
AAGTGGGTGGGAGAGTTCGAGGCCTTGCGCTTAAGGAGCCCCTTCGCCTCGTGCTTGAGTTGAGGCCTGG
CCTGGGCGCTGGGGCCGCCGCGTGCGAATCTGGTGGCACCTTCGCGCCTGTCTCGCTGCTTTCGATAAGT
CTCTAGCCATTTAAAATTTTTGATGACCTGCTGCGACGCTTTTTTTCTGGCAAGATAGTCTTGTAAATGC
GGGCCAAGATCTGCACACTGGTATTTCGGTTTTTGGGGCCGCGGGCGGCGACGGGGCCCGTGCGTCCCAG
CGCACATGTTCGGCGAGGCGGGGCCTGCGAGCGCGGCCACCGAGAATCGGACGGGGGTAGTCTCAAGCTG
GCCGGCCTGCTCTGGTGCCTGGCCTCGCGCCGCCGTGTATCGCCCCGCCCTGGGCGGCAAGGCTGGCCCG
GTCGGCACCAGTTGCGTGAGCGGAAAGATGGCCGCTTCCCGGCCCTGCTGCAGGGAGCTCAAAATGGAGG
ACGCGGCGCTCGGGAGAGCGGGCGGGTGAGTCACCCACACAAAGGAAAAGGGCCTTTCCGTCCTCAGCCG
TCGCTTCATGTGACTCCACGGAGTACCGGGCGCCGTCCAGGCACCTCGATTAGTTCTCGAGCTTTTGGAG
TACGTCGTCTTTAGGTTGGGGGGAGGGGTTTTATGCGATGGAGTTTCCCCACACTGAGTGGGTGGAGACT
GAAGTTAGGCCAGCTTGGCACTTGATGTAATTCTCCTTGGAATTTGCCCTTTTTGAGTTTGGATCTTGGT
TCATTCTCAAGCCTCAGACAGTGGTTCAAAGTTTTTTTCTTCCATTTCAGGTGTCGTGAGGCTAGCACCG
CCACCATGGAGGTGGACACCGAGGAGAAGCGGCATCGCACGCGGTCCAAAGGGGTTCGAGTTCCCGTGGA
ACCAGCCATACAAGAGCTGTTCAGCTGTCCCACCCCTGGCTGTGACGGCAGTGGTCATGTCAGTGGCAAA
TATGCAAGACACAGAAGTGTATATGGTTGTCCCTTGGCGAAAAAAAGAAAAACACAAGATAAACAGCCCC
AGGAACCTGCTCCTAAACGAAAGCCATTTGCCGTGAAAGCAGACAGCTCCTCAGTGGATGAGTGTGACGA
CAGTGATGGGACTGAGGACATGGATGAGAAGGAGGAGGATGAGGGGGAGGAGTACTCCGAGGACAATGAT
GAGCCAGGGGATGAGGACGAGGAGGACGAGGAGGGGGACCGGGAGGAGGAGGAGGAGATCGAGGAGGAGG
ATGAGGACGATGACGAGGATGGAGAAGATGTGGAGGATGAAGAAGAGGAAGAGGAGGAGGAGGAGGAGGA
GGAAGAGGAAGAAGAAAACGAAGACCATCAAATGAATTGTCACAATACTCGAATAATGCAAGACACAGAA
AAGGATGATAACAATAATGACGAATATGACAATTACGATGAACTGGTGGCCAAGTCATTGTTAAACCTCG
GCAAAATCGCTGAGGATGCAGCCTACCGGGCCAGGACTGAGTCAGAAATGAACAGCAATACCTCCAATAG
TCTGGAAGACGATAGTGACAAAAACGAAAACCTGGGTCGGAAAAGTGAGTTGAGTTTAGACTTAGACAGT
GATGTTGTTAGAGAAACAGTGGACTCCCTTAAACTATTAGCCCAAGGACACGGTGTTGTGCTCTCAGAAA
ACATGAATGACAGAAATTATGCAGACAGCATGTCGCAGCAAGACAGTAGAAATATGAATTACGTCATGTT
GGGGAAGCCCATGAACAACGGACTCATGGAAAAGATGGTGGAGGAGAGCGATGAGGAGGTGTGTCTGAGC
AGTCTGGAGTGTTTGAGGAATCAGTGCTTCGACCTGGCCAGGAAGCTCAGTGAGACCAACCCGCAGGAGA
GGAATCCGCAGCAGAACATGAACATCCGTCAGCATGTCCGGCCAGAAGAGGACTTCCCCGGAAGGACGCC
GGACAGAAACTACTCGGACATGCTGAACCTCATGCGGCTGGAGGAGCAGTTGAGCCCCCGGTCGAGAGTG
TTTGCCAGCTGTGCGAAGGAGGATGGGTGTCATGAGCGGGACGACGATACCACCTCTGTGAACTCGGACA
GGTCTGAAGAGGTGTTCGACATGACCAAGGGGAACCTGACCCTGCTGGAGAAAGCCATCGCTTTGGAAAC
GGAAAGAGCAAAGGCCATGAGGGAGAAGATGGCCATGGAAGCTGGGAGGAGGGACAATATGAGGTCATAT
GAGGACCAGTCTCCGAGACAACTTCCCGGGGAGGACAGAAAGCCTAAATCCAGTGACAGCCATGTCAAAA
AGCCATACTATGGTAAAGATCCCTCAAGAACAGAAAAGAAAGAGAGCAAGTGTCCAACCCCCGGGTGTGA
TGGAACCGGCCACGTAACTGGGCTGTACCCACATCACCGCAGCCTGTCCGGATGCCCGCACAAAGATAGG
GTCCCTCCAGAAATCCTTGCCATGCATGAAAGTGTCCTCAAGTGCCCCACTCCGGGCTGCACGGGGCGCG
GGCATGTCAACAGCAACAGGAACTCCCACCGAAGCCTCTCCGGATGCCCGATCGCTGCAGCAGAGAAACT
GGCCAAGGCACAGGAAAAGCACCAGAGCTGCGACGTGTCCAAGTCCAGCCAGGCCTCGGACCGCGTGCTC
AGGCCAATGTGCTTTGTGAAGCAGCTGGAGATTCCTCAGTATGGCTACAGAAACAATGTCCCCACAACTA
CGCCGCGTTCCAACCTGGCCAAGGAGCTCGAGAAATATTCCAAGACCTCGTTTGAATACAACAGTTACGA
CAACCATACTTATGGCAAGCGAGCCATAGCTCCCAAGGTGCAAACCAGGGATATATCCCCCAAAGGATAT
GATGATGCGAAGCGGTACTGCAAGGACCCCAGCCCCAGCAGCAGCAGCACCAGCAGCTACGCGCCCAGCA
GCAGCAGCAACCTGAGCTGCGGCGGGGGCAGCAGCGCCAGCAGCACGTGCAGCAAGAGCAGCTTCGACTA
CACGCACGACATGGAGGCGGCCCACATGGCGGCCACCGCCATCCTCAACCTGTCCACGCGCTGCCGCGAG
ATGCCGCAGAACCTGAGCACCAAGCCGCAGGACCTGTGCGCCACGCGGAACCCTGACATGGAGGTGGATG
AGAACGGGACCCTGGACCTCAGCATGAACAAGCAGAGGCCGCGGGACAGCTGCTGCCCCATCCTGACCCC
TCTGGAGCCCATGTCCCCCCAGCAGCAGGCAGTGATGAACAACCGGTGTTTCCAGCTGGGCGAGGGCGAC
TGCTGGGACTTGCCCGTAGACTACACCAAAATGAAACCCCGGAGGATAGACGAGGACGAGTCCAAAGACA
TTACTCCAGAAGACTTGGACCCATTCCAGGAGGCTCTAGAAGAAAGACGGTATCCCGGGGAGGTGACCAT
CCCAAGTCCCAAACCCAAGTACCCTCAGTGCAAGGAGAGCAAAAAGGACTTAATAACTCTGTCTGGCTGC
CCCCTGGCGGACAAAAGCATTCGAAGTATGCTGGCCACCAGCTCCCAAGAACTCAAGTGCCCCACGCCTG
GCTGTGATGGTTCTGGACATATCACCGGCAATTATGCTTCTCATCGGAGCCTTTCAGGTTGCCCAAGAGC
AAAGAAAAGTGGTATCAGGATAGCACAGAGCAAAGAAGATAAAGAAGATCAAGAACCCATCAGGTGTCCG
GTCCCCGGGTGCGACGGCCAGGGCCACATCACTGGGAAGTACGCGTCCCATCGCAGCGCCTCCGGGTGCC
CCTTGGCGGCCAAGAGGCAGAAAGACGGGTACCTGAATGGCTCCCAGTTCTCCTGGAAGTCGGTCAAGAC
GGAAGGCATGTCCTGCCCCACGCCAGGATGCGACGGCTCAGGCCACGTCAGCGGCAGCTTCCTCACACAC
CGCAGCTTGTCAGGATGCCCGAGAGCCACGTCAGCGATGAAGAAGGCAAAGCTTTCTGGAGAGCAGATGC
TGACCATCAAACAGCGGGCCAGCAACGGTATAGAAAATGATGAAGAAATCAAACAGTTAGATGAAGAAAT
CAAGGAGCTAAATGAATCCAATTCCCAGATGGAAGCCGATATGATTAAACTCAGAACTCAGATTACCACG
ATGGAGAGCAACCTGAAGACCATCGAAGAGGAGAACAAAGTGATTGAGCAGCAGAACGAGTCTCTCCTCC
ACGAGCTGGCGAACCTGAGCCAGTCTCTGATCCACAGCCTGGCTAACATCCAGCTGCCGCACATGGATCC
AATCAATGAACAAAATTTTGATGCTTACGTGACTACTTTGACGGAAATGTATACAAATCAAGATCGTTAT
CAGAGTCCAGAAAATAAAGCCCTACTGGAAAATATAAAGCAGGCTGTGAGAGGAATTCAGGTCTAGTAAT
GAACTAGTCCGTAACTTGAAAGTATTTCGATTTCTTGGCTTTATATATCTTGTGGAAAGGACGAAGATAC
TGTAGTGAACAACGTCGAACGCGTTAAGTCGACAATCAACCTCTGGATTACAAAATTTGTGAAAGATTGA
CTGGTATTCTTAACTATGTTGCTCCTTTTACGCTATGTGGATACGCTGCTTTAATGCCTTTGTATCATGC
TATTGCTTCCCGTATGGCTTTCATTTTCTCCTCCTTGTATAAATCCTGGTTGCTGTCTCTTTATGAGGAG
TTGTGGCCCGTTGTCAGGCAACGTGGCGTGGTGTGCACTGTGTTTGCTGACGCAACCCCCACTGGTTGGG
GCATTGCCACCACCTGTCAGCTCCTTTCCGGGACTTTCGCTTTCCCCCTCCCTATTGCCACGGCGGAACT
CATCGCCGCCTGCCTTGCCCGCTGCTGGACAGGGGCTCGGCTGTTGGGCACTGACAATTCCGTGGTGTTG
TCGGGGAAATCATCGTCCTTTCCTTGGCTGCTCGCCTGTGTTGCCACCTGGATTCTGCGCGGGACGTCCT
TCTGCTACGTCCCTTCGGCCCTCAATCCAGCGGACCTTCCTTCCCGCGGCCTGCTGCCGGCTCTGCGGCC
TCTTCCGCGTCTTCGCCTTCGCCCTCAGACGAGTCGGATCTCCCTTTGGGCCGCCTCCCCGCGTCGACTT
TAAGACCAATGACTTACAAGGCAGCTGTAGATCTTAGCCACTTTTTAAAAGAAAAGGGGGGACTGGAAGG
GCTAATTCACTCCCAACGAAGACAAGATCTGCTTTTTGCTTGTACTGGGTCTCTCTGGTTAGACCAGATC
TGAGCCTGGGAGCTCTCTGGCTAACTAGGGAACCCACTGCTTAAGCCTCAATAAAGCTTGCCTTGAGTGC
TTCAAGTAGTGTGTGCCCGTCTGTTGTGTGACTCTGGTAACTAGAGATCCCTCAGACCCTTTTAGTCAGT
GTGGAAAATCTCTAGCAGTACGTATAGTAGTTCATGTCATCTTATTATTCAGTATTTATAACTTGCAAAG
AAATGAATATCAGAGAGTGAGAGGAACTTGTTTATTGCAGCTTATAATGGTTACAAATAAAGCAATAGCA
TCACAAATTTCACAAATAAAGCATTTTTTTCACTGCATTCTAGTTGTGGTTTGTCCAAACTCATCAATGT
ATCTTATCATGTCTGGCTCTAGCTATCCCGCCCCTAACTCCGCCCATCCCGCCCCTAACTCCGCCCAGTT
CCGCCCATTCTCCGCCCCATGGCTGACTAATTTTTTTTATTTATGCAGAGGCCGAGGCCGCCTCGGCCTC
TGAGCTATTCCAGAAGTAGTGAGGAGGCTTTTTTGGAGGCCTAGGGACGTACCCAATTCGCCCTATAGTG
AGTCGTATTACGCGCGCTCACTGGCCGTCGTTTTACAACGTCGTGACTGGGAAAACCCTGGCGTTACCCA
ACTTAATCGCCTTGCAGCACATCCCCCTTTCGCCAGCTGGCGTAATAGCGAAGAGGCCCGCACCGATCGC
CCTTCCCAACAGTTGCGCAGCCTGAATGGCGAATGGG
[124 nt withheld, positions 6338-6461]
C
[91 nt withheld, positions 6463-6553]
A
[49 nt withheld, positions 6555-6603]
CCTTTGACGTTGGAGTCCACGTTCTTT
[37 nt withheld, positions 6631-6667]
ACCCTATCTCGGTCTATTCTTTTGATTTATAAGGGATTTTGCCGATTTCGGCCTATTGGTTAAAAAATGA
GCTGATTTAACAAAAATTTAACGCGAATTTTAACAAAATATTAACGCTTACAATTTAGGTGGCACTTTTC
GGGGAAATGTGCGCGGAACCCCTATTTGTTTATTTTTCTAAATACATTCAAATATGTATCCGCTCATGAG
ACAATAACCCTGATAAATGCTTCAATAATATTGAAAAAGGAAGAGTATGAGTATTCAACATTTCCGTGTC
GCCCTTATTCCCTTTTTTGCGGCATTTTGCCTTCCTGTTTTTGCTCACCCAGAAACGCTGGTGAAAGTAA
AAGATGCTGAAGATCAGTTGGGTGCACGAGTGGGTTACATCGAACTGGATCTCAACAGCGGTAAGATCCT
TGAGAGTTTTCGCCCCGAAGAACGTTTTCCAATGATGAGCACTTTTAAAGTTCTGCTATGTGGCGCGGTA
TTATCCCGTATTGACGCCGGGCAAGAGCAACTCGGTCGCCGCATACACTATTCTCAGAATGACTTGGTTG
AGTACTCACCAGTCACAGAAAAGCATCTTACGGATGGCATGACAGTAAGAGAATTATGCAGTGCTGCCAT
AACCATGAGTGATAACACTGCGGCCAACTTACTTCTGACAACGATCGGAGGACCGAAGGAGCTAACCGCT
TTTTTGCACAACATGGGGGATCATGTAACTCGCCTTGATCGTTGGGAACCGGAGCTGAATGAAGCCATAC
CAAACGACGAGCGTGACACCACGATGCCTGTAGCAATGGCAACAACGTTGCGCAAACTATTAACTGGCGA
ACTACTTACTCTAGCTTCCCGGCAACAATTAATAGACTGGATGGAGGCGGATAAAGTTGCAGGACCACTT
CTGCGCTCGGCCCTTCCGGCTGGCTGGTTTATTGCTGATAAATCTGGAGCCGGTGAGCGTGGGTCTCGCG
GTATCATTGCAGCACTGGGGCCAGATGGTAAGCCCTCCCGTATCGTAGTTATCTACACGACGGGGAGTCA
GGCAACTATGGATGAACGAAATAGACAGATCGCTGAGATAGGTGCCTCACTGATTAAGCATTGGTAACTG
TCAGACCAAGTTTACTCATATATACTTTAGATTGATTTAAAACTTCATTTTTAATTTAAAAGGATCTAGG
TGAAGATCCTTTTTGATAATCTCATGACCAAAATCCCTTAACGTGAGTTTTCGTTCCACTGAGCGTCAGA
CCCCGTAGAAAAGATCAAAGGATCTTCTTGAGATCCTTTTTTTCTGCGCGTAATCTGCTGCTTGCAAACA
AAAAAACCACCGCTACCAGCGGTGGTTTGTTTGCCGGATCAAGAGCTACCAACTCTTTTTCCGAAGGTAA
CTGGCTTCAGCAGAGCGCAGATACCAAATACTGTTCTTCTAGTGTAGCCGTAGTTAGGCCACCACTTCAA
GAACTCTGTAGCACCGCCTACATACCTCGCTCTGCTAATCCTGTTACCAGTGGCTGCTGCCAGTGGCGAT
AAGTCGTGTCTTACCGGGTTGGACTCAAGACGATAGTTACCGGATAAGGCGCAGCGGTCGGGCTGAACGG
GGGGTTCGTGCACACAGCCCAGCTTGGAGCGAACGACCTACACCGAACTGAGATACCTACAGCGTGAGCT
ATGAGAAAGCGCCACGCTTCCCGAAGGGAGAAAGGCGGACAGGTATCCGGTAAGCGGCAGGGTCGGAACA
GGAGAGCGCACGAGGGAGCTTCCAGGGGGAAACGCCTGGTATCTTTATAGTCCTGTCGGGTTTCGCCACC
TCTGACTTGAGCGTCGATTTTTGTGATGCTCGTCAGGGGGGCGGAGCCTATGGAAAAACGCCAGCAACGC
GGCCTTTTTACGGTTCCTGGCCTTTTGCTGGCCTTTTGCTCACATGTTCTTTCCTGCGTTATCCCCTGAT
TCTGTGGATAACCGTATTACCGCCTTTGAGTGAGCTGATACCGCTCGCCGCAGCCGAACGACCGAGCGCA
GCGAGTCAGTGAGCGAGGAAGCGGAAGAGCGCCCAATACGCAAACCGCCTCTCCCCGCGCGTTGGCCGAT
TCATTAATGCAGCTGGCACGACAGGTTTCCCGACTGGAAAGCGGGCAGTGAGCGCAACGCAATTAATGTG
AGTTAGCTCACTCATTAGGCACCCCAGGCTTTACACTTTATGCTTCCGGCTCGTATGTTGTGTGGAATTG
TGAGCGGATAACAATTTCACACAGGAAACAGCTATGACCATGATTACGCCAAGCGCGCAATTAACCCTCA
CTAAAGGGAACAAAAGCTGGAGCTGCAAGCTTAATGTAGTCTTATGCAATACTCTTGTAGTCTTGCAACA
TGGTAACGATGAGTTAGCAACATGCCTTACAAGGAGAGAAAAAGCACCGTGCATGCCGATTGGTGGAAGT
AAGGTGGTACGATCGTGCCTTATTAGGAAGGCAACAGACGGGTCTGACATGGATTGGACGAACCACTGAA
TTGCCGCATTGCAGAGATATTGTATTTAAGTGCCTAGCTCGATACATAAACGGGTCTCTCTGGTTAGACC
AGATCTGAGCCTGGGAGCTCTCTGGCTAACTAGGGAACCCACTGCTTAAGCCTCAATAAAGCTTGCCTTG
AGTGCTTCAAGTAGTGTGTGCCCGTCTGTTGTGTGACTCTGGTAACTAGAGATCCCTCAGACCCTTTTAG
TCAGTGTGGAAAATCTCTAGCAGTGGCGCCCGAACAGGGACTTGAAAGCGAAAGGGAAACCAGAGGAGCT
CTCTCGACGCAGGACTCGGCTTGCTGAAGCGCGCACGGCAAGAGGCGAGGGGCGGCGACTGGTGAGTACG
CCAAAAATTTTGACTAGCGGAGGCTAGAAGGAGAGAGATGGGTGCGAGAGCGTCAGTATTAAGCGGGGGA
GAATTAGATCGCGATGGGAAAAAATTCGGTTAAGGCCAGGGGGAAAGAAAAAATATAAATTAAAACATAT
AGTATGGGCAAGCAGGGAGCTAGAACGATTCGCAGTTAATCCTGGCCTGTTAGAAACATCAGAAGGCTGT
AGACAAATACTGGGACAGCTACAACCATCCCTTCAGACAGGATCAGAAGAACTTAGATCATTATATAATA
CAGTAGCAACCCTCTATTGTGTGCATCAAAGGATAGAGATAAAAGACACCAAGGAAGCTTTAGACAAGAT
AGAGGAAGAGCAAAACAAAAGTAAGACCACCGCACAGCAAGCGGCCGCTGATCTTCAGACCTGGAGGAGG
AGATATGAGGGACAATTGGAGAAGTGAATTATATAAATATAAAGTAGTAAAAATTGAACCATTAGGAGTA
GCACCCACCAAGGCAAAGAGAAGAGTGGTGCAGAGAGAAAAAAGAGCAGTGGGAATAGGAGCTTTGTTCC
TTGGGTTCTTGGGAGCAGCAGGAAGCACTATGGGCGCAGCGTCAATGACGCTGACGGTACAGGCCAGACA
ATTATTGTCTGGTATAGTGCAGCAGCAGAACAATTTGCTGAGGGCTATTGAGGCGCAACAGCATCTGTTG
CAACTCACAGTCTGGGGCATCAAGCAGCTCCAGGCAAGAATCCTGGCTGTGGAAAGATACCTAAAGGATC
AACAGCTCCTGGGGATTTGGGGTTGCTCTGGAAAACTCATTTGCACCACTGCTGTGCCTTGGAATGCTAG
TTGGAGTAATAAATCTCTGGAACAGATTTGGAATCACACGACCTGGATGGAGTGGGACAGAGAAATTAAC
AATTACACAAGCTTAATACACTCCTTAATTGAAGAATCGCAAAACCAGCAAGAAAAGAATGAACAAGAAT
TATTGGAATTAGATAAATGGGCAAGTTTGTGGAATTGGTTTAACATAACAAATTGGCTGTGGTATATAAA
ATTATTCATAATGATAGTAGGAGGCTTGGTAGGTTTAAGAATAGTTTTTGCTGTACTTTCTATAGTGAAT
AGAGTTAGGCAGGGATATTCACCATTATCGTTTCAGACCCACCTCCCAACCCCGAGGGGACCCATGCATT
GCATCTCAATTAGTCAGCAACCAGGTGTGGAAAGTCCCCAGGCTCCCCAGCAGGCAGAAGTATGCAAAGC
ATGCGTCTCAATTAGTCAGCAACCATAGTCCCGCCCCTAACTCCGCCCATCCCGCCCCTAACTCCGCCCA
GTTCCGCCCATTCTCCGCCCCATGGCTGACTAATTTTTTTTATTTATGCAGAGGCCGAGGCCGCCTCGGC
CTCTGAGCTATTCCAGAAGTAGTGAGGAGGCTTTTTTGGAGGCCTAGGCTTTTGCAAAAAGCTTTCTAGA
GGTACCACCGGAGCTTACCATGACCGAGTACAAGCCCACGGTGCGCCTCGCCACCCGCGACGACGTCCCC
AGGGCCGTACGCACCCTCGCCGCCGCGTTCGCCGACTACCCCGCCACGCGCCACACCGTCGATCCGGACC
GCCACATCGAGCGGGTCACCGAGCTGCAAGAACTCTTCCTCACGCGCGTCGGGCTCGACATCGGCAAGGT
GTGGGTCGCGGACGACGGCGCCGCCGTGGCGGTCTGGACCACGCCGGAGAGCGTCGAAGCGGGGGCGGTG
TTCGCCGAGATCGGCCCGCGCATGGCCGAGTTGAGCGGTTCCCGGCTGGCCGCGCAGCAACAGATGGAAG
GCCTCCTGGCGCCGCACCGGCCCAAGGAGCCCGCGTGGTTCCTGGCCACCGTCGGCGTCTCGCCCGACCA
CCAGGGCAAGGGTCTGGGCAGCGCCGTCGTGCTCCCCGGAGTGGAGGCGGCCGAGCGCGCCGGGGTGCCC
GCCTTCCTGGAGACCTCCGCGCCCCGCAACCTCCCCTTCTACGAGCGGCTCGGCTTCACCGTCACCGCCG
ACGTCGAGGTGCCCGAAGGACCGCGCACCTGGTGCATGACCCGCAAGCCCGGTGCCAGTTAACGAATTCT
AGATCTTGAGACAAATGGCAGTATTCATCCACAATTTTAAAAGAAAAGGGGGGATTGGGGGGTACAGTGC
AGGGGAAAGAATAGTAGACATAATAGCAACAGACATACAAACTAAAGAATTACAAAAACAAATTACAAAA
ATTCAAAATTTTCGGGTTTATTACAGGGACAGCAGAGATCCACTTTGGCGCCGGCTCGAGGCCTGCAGGT
GCAAAGATGGATAAAGTTTTAAACAGAGAGGAATCTTTGCAGCTAATGGACCTTCTAGGTCTTGAAAGGA
GTGGGAATT
