>Addgene plasmid #143397 | TFORF0346 | depositor partial sequence | sequence record 282329 | Insert
ACCGCCACCATGGAGGTGGACACCGAGGAGAAGCGGCATCGCACGCGGTCCAAAGGGGTTCGAGTTCCCG
TGGAACCAGCCATACAAGAGCTGTTCAGCTGTCCCACCCCTGGCTGTGACGGCAGTGGTCATGTCAGTGG
CAAATATGCAAGACACAGAAGTGTATATGGTTGTCCCTTGGCGAAAAAAAGAAAAACACAAGATAAACAG
CCCCAGGAACCTGCTCCTAAACGAAAGCCATTTGCCGTGAAAGCAGACAGCTCCTCAGTGGATGAGTGTG
ACGACAGTGATGGGACTGAGGACATGGATGAGAAGGAGGAGGATGAGGGGGAGGAGTACTCCGAGGACAA
TGATGAGCCAGGGGATGAGGACGAGGAGGACGAGGAGGGGGACCGGGAGGAGGAGGAGGAGATCGAGGAG
GAGGATGAGGACGATGACGAGGATGGAGAAGATGTGGAGGATGAAGAAGAGGAAGAGGAGGAGGAGGAGG
AGGAGGAAGAGGAAGAAGAAAACGAAGACCATCAAATGAATTGTCACAATACTCGAATAATGCAAGACAC
AGAAAAGGATGATAACAATAATGACGAATATGACAATTACGATGAACTGGTGGCCAAGTCATTGTTAAAC
CTCGGCAAAATCGCTGAGGATGCAGCCTACCGGGCCAGGACTGAGTCAGAAATGAACAGCAATACCTCCA
ATAGTCTGGAAGACGATAGTGACAAAAACGAAAACCTGGGTCGGAAAAGTGAGTTGAGTTTAGACTTAGA
CAGTGATGTTGTTAGAGAAACAGTGGACTCCCTTAAACTATTAGCCCAAGGACACGGTGTTGTGCTCTCA
GAAAACATGAATGACAGAAATTATGCAGACAGCATGTCGCAGCAAGACAGTAGAAATATGAATTACGTCA
TGTTGGGGAAGCCCATGAACAACGGACTCATGGAAAAGATGGTGGAGGAGAGCGATGAGGAGGTGTGTCT
GAGCAGTCTGGAGTGTTTGAGGAATCAGTGCTTCGACCTGGCCAGGAAGCTCAGTGAGACCAACCCGCAG
GAGAGGAATCCGCAGCAGAACATGAACATCCGTCAGCATGTCCGGCCAGAAGAGGACTTCCCCGGAAGGA
CGCCGGACAGAAACTACTCGGACATGCTGAACCTCATGCGGCTGGAGGAGCAGTTGAGCCCCCGGTCGAG
AGTGTTTGCCAGCTGTGCGAAGGAGGATGGGTGTCATGAGCGGGACGACGATACCACCTCTGTGAACTCG
GACAGGTCTGAAGAGGTGTTCGACATGACCAAGGGGAACCTGACCCTGCTGGAGAAAGCCATCGCTTTGG
AAACGGAAAGAGCAAAGGCCATGAGGGAGAAGATGGCCATGGAAGCTGGGAGGAGGGACAATATGAGGTC
ATATGAGGACCAGTCTCCGAGACAACTTCCCGGGGAGGACAGAAAGCCTAAATCCAGTGACAGCCATGTC
AAAAAGCCATACTATGGTAAAGATCCCTCAAGAACAGAAAAGAAAGAGAGCAAGTGTCCAACCCCCGGGT
GTGATGGAACCGGCCACGTAACTGGGCTGTACCCACATCACCGCAGCCTGTCCGGATGCCCGCACAAAGA
TAGGGTCCCTCCAGAAATCCTTGCCATGCATGAAAGTGTCCTCAAGTGCCCCACTCCGGGCTGCACGGGG
CGCGGGCATGTCAACAGCAACAGGAACTCCCACCGAAGCCTCTCCGGATGCCCGATCGCTGCAGCAGAGA
AACTGGCCAAGGCACAGGAAAAGCACCAGAGCTGCGACGTGTCCAAGTCCAGCCAGGCCTCGGACCGCGT
GCTCAGGCCAATGTGCTTTGTGAAGCAGCTGGAGATTCCTCAGTATGGCTACAGAAACAATGTCCCCACA
ACTACGCCGCGTTCCAACCTGGCCAAGGAGCTCGAGAAATATTCCAAGACCTCGTTTGAATACAACAGTT
ACGACAACCATACTTATGGCAAGCGAGCCATAGCTCCCAAGGTGCAAACCAGGGATATATCCCCCAAAGG
ATATGATGATGCGAAGCGGTACTGCAAGGACCCCAGCCCCAGCAGCAGCAGCACCAGCAGCTACGCGCCC
AGCAGCAGCAGCAACCTGAGCTGCGGCGGGGGCAGCAGCGCCAGCAGCACGTGCAGCAAGAGCAGCTTCG
ACTACACGCACGACATGGAGGCGGCCCACATGGCGGCCACCGCCATCCTCAACCTGTCCACGCGCTGCCG
CGAGATGCCGCAGAACCTGAGCACCAAGCCGCAGGACCTGTGCGCCACGCGGAACCCTGACATGGAGGTG
GATGAGAACGGGACCCTGGACCTCAGCATGAACAAGCAGAGGCCGCGGGACAGCTGCTGCCCCATCCTGA
CCCCTCTGGAGCCCATGTCCCCCCAGCAGCAGGCAGTGATGAACAACCGGTGTTTCCAGCTGGGCGAGGG
CGACTGCTGGGACTTGCCCGTAGACTACACCAAAATGAAACCCCGGAGGATAGACGAGGACGAGTCCAAA
GACATTACTCCAGAAGACTTGGACCCATTCCAGGAGGCTCTAGAAGAAAGACGGTATCCCGGGGAGGTGA
CCATCCCAAGTCCCAAACCCAAGTACCCTCAGTGCAAGGAGAGCAAAAAGGACTTAATAACTCTGTCTGG
CTGCCCCCTGGCGGACAAAAGCATTCGAAGTATGCTGGCCACCAGCTCCCAAGAACTCAAGTGCCCCACG
CCTGGCTGTGATGGTTCTGGACATATCACCGGCAATTATGCTTCTCATCGGAGCCTTTCAGGTTGCCCAA
GAGCAAAGAAAAGTGGTATCAGGATAGCACAGAGCAAAGAAGATAAAGAAGATCAAGAACCCATCAGGTG
TCCGGTCCCCGGGTGCGACGGCCAGGGCCACATCACTGGGAAGTACGCGTCCCATCGCAGCGCCTCCGGG
TGCCCCTTGGCGGCCAAGAGGCAGAAAGACGGGTACCTGAATGGCTCCCAGTTCTCCTGGAAGTCGGTCA
AGACGGAAGGCATGTCCTGCCCCACGCCAGGATGCGACGGCTCAGGCCACGTCAGCGGCAGCTTCCTCAC
ACACCGCAGCTTGTCAGGATGCCCGAGAGCCACGTCAGCGATGAAGAAGGCAAAGCTTTCTGGAGAGCAG
ATGCTGACCATCAAACAGCGGGCCAGCAACGGTATAGAAAATGATGAAGAAATCAAACAGTTAGATGAAG
AAATCAAGGAGCTAAATGAATCCAATTCCCAGATGGAAGCCGATATGATTAAACTCAGAACTCAGATTAC
CACGATGGAGAGCAACCTGAAGACCATCGAAGAGGAGAACAAAGTGATTGAGCAGCAGAACGAGTCTCTC
CTCCACGAGCTGGCGAACCTGAGCCAGTCTCTGATCCACAGCCTGGCTAACATCCAGCTGCCGCACATGG
ATCCAATCAATGAACAAAATTTTGATGCTTACGTGACTACTTTGACGGAAATGTATACAAATCAAGATCG
TTATCAGAGTCCAGAAAATAAAGCCCTACTGGAAAATATAAAGCAGGCTGTGAGAGGAATTCAGGTCTAG
TAATGAACTAGTCCGTAACTTGAAAGTATTTCGATTTCTTGGCTTTATATATCTTGTGGAAAGGACGAAG
ATACTGTAGTGAACAACGTCGA
