>Addgene plasmid #143397 | TFORF0346 | depositor partial sequence | sequence record 282330 | Barcode
AGATACTGTAGTGAACAACGTCGA
